>Addgene plasmid #227178 | AAV-CaMKII-TurboID | addgene full sequence | sequence record 450139 | Addgene NGS Result
CCTGCAGGCAGCTGCGCGCTCGCTCGCTCACTGAGGCCGCCCGGGCAAAGCCCGGGCGTCGGGCGACCTT
TGGTCGCCCGGCCTCAGTGAGCGAGCGAGCGCGCAGAGAGGGAGTGGCCAACTCCATCACTAGGGGTTCC
TTCTAGACAACTTTGTATAGAAAAGTTGCCCTTAATTAACATTATGGCCTTAGGTCACTTCATCTCCATG
GGGTTCTTCTTCTGATTTTCTAGAAAATGAGATGGGGGTGCAGAGAGCTTCCTCAGTGACCTGCCCAGGG
TCACATCAGAAATGTCAGAGCTAGAACTTGAACTCAGATTACTAATCTTAAATTCCATGCCTTGGGGGCA
TGCAAGTACGATATACAGAAGGAGTGAACTCATTAGGGCAGATGACCAATGAGTTTAGGAAAGAAGAGTC
CAGGGCAGGGTACATCTACACCACCCGCCCAGCCCTGGGTGAGTCCAGCCACGTTCACCTCATTATAGTT
GCCTCTCTCCAGTCCTACCTTGACGGGAAGCACAAGCAGAAACTGGGACAGGAGCCCCAGGAGACCAAAT
CTTCATGGTCCCTCTGGGAGGATGGGTGGGGAGAGCTGTGGCAGAGGCCTCAGGAGGGGCCCTGCTGCTC
AGTGGTGACAGATAGGGGTGAGAAAGCAGACAGAGTCATTCCGTCAGCATTCTGGGTCTGTTTGGTACTT
CTTCTCACGCTAAGGTGGCGGTGTGATATGCACAATGGCTAAAAAGCAGGGAGAGCTGGAAAGAAACAAG
GACAGAGACAGAGGCCAAGTCAACCAGACCAATTCCCAGAGGAAGCAAAGAAACCATTACAGAGACTACA
AGGGGGAAGGGAAGGAGAGATGAATTAGCTTCCCCTGTAAACCTTAGAACCCAGCTGTTGCCAGGGCAAC
GGGGCAATACCTGTCTCTTCAGAGGAGATGAAGTTGCCAGGGTAACTACATCCTGTCTTTCTCAAGGACC
ATCCCAGAATGTGGCACCCACTAGCCGTTACCATAGCAACTGCCTCTTTGCCCCACTTAATCCCATCCCG
TCTGTTAAAAGGGCCCTATAGTTGGAGGTGGGGGAGGTAGGAAGAGCGATGATCACTTGTGGACTAAGTT
TGTTCGCATCCCCTTCTCCAACCCCCTCAGTACATCACCCTGGGGGAACAGGGTCCACTTGCTCCTGGGC
CCACACAGTCCTGCAGTATTGTGTATATAAGGCCAGGGCAAAGAGGAGCAGGTTTTAAAGTGAAAGGCAG
GCAGGTGTTGGGGAGGCAGTTACCGGGGCAACGGGAACAGGGCGTTTCGGAGGTGGTTGCCATGGGGACC
TGGATGCTGACGAAGGCTCGCGAGGCTGTGAGCAGCCACAGTGCCCTGCTCAGAAGCCCCAAGCTCGTCA
GTCAAGCCGGTTCTCCGTTTGCACTCAGGAGCACGGGCAGGCGAGTGGCCCCTAGTTCTGGGGGCAGCTC
TAGAGCGGGGGATCCACTAGTTCTAGAGCGGCCGCCAAGTTTGTACAAAAAAGCAGGCTGCCACCATGGA
CTACAAAGACCATGACGGTGATTATAAAGATCATGATATCGATTACAAGGATGACGATGACAAGGCTAGC
AAAGACAATACTGTGCCTCTGAAGCTGATCGCTCTCCTGGCTAATGGCGAGTTCCATAGTGGCGAACAGC
TGGGAGAAACCCTGGGCATGTCCAGGGCCGCTATCAACAAGCACATTCAGACTCTGCGCGACTGGGGCGT
GGACGTGTTCACCGTGCCCGGAAAGGGCTACTCTCTGCCCGAGCCTATCCCGCTGCTGAACGCTAAACAG
ATTCTGGGACAGCTGGACGGCGGGAGCGTGGCAGTCCTGCCTGTGGTCGACTCCACCAATCAGTACCTGC
TGGATCGAATCGGCGAGCTGAAGAGTGGGGATGCTTGCATTGCAGAATATCAGCAGGCAGGGAGAGGAAG
CAGAGGGAGGAAATGGTTCTCTCCTTTTGGAGCTAACCTGTACCTGAGTATGTTTTGGCGCCTGAAGCGG
GGACCAGCAGCAATCGGCCTGGGCCCGGTCATCGGAATTGTCATGGCAGAAGCGCTGCGAAAGCTGGGAG
CAGACAAGGTGCGAGTCAAATGGCCCAATGACCTGTATCTGCAGGATAGAAAGCTGGCAGGCATCCTGGT
GGAGCTGGCCGGAATAACAGGCGATGCTGCACAGATCGTCATTGGCGCCGGGATTAACGTGGCTATGAGG
CGCGTGGAGGAAAGCGTGGTCAATCAGGGCTGGATCACACTGCAGGAAGCAGGGATTAACCTGGACAGGA
ATACTCTGGCCGCTACGCTGATCCGAGAGCTGCGGGCAGCCCTGGAACTGTTCGAGCAGGAAGGCCTGGC
TCCATATCTGCCACGGTGGGAGAAGCTGGATAACTTCATCAATAGACCCGTGAAGCTGATCATTGGGGAC
AAAGAGATTTTCGGGATTAGCCGGGGGATTGATAAACAGGGAGCCCTGCTGCTGGAACAGGACGGAGTTA
TCAAACCCTGGATGGGCGGAGAAATCAGTCTGCGGTCTGCCGAAAAGGGAAGCGGAGAGGGCAGGGGAAG
TCTTCTAACATGCGGGGACGTGGAGGAAAATCCCGGCCCCATGGTGAGCAAGGGCGAGGAGGATAACATG
GCCATCATCAAGGAGTTCATGCGCTTCAAGGTGCACATGGAGGGCTCCGTGAACGGCCACGAGTTCGAGA
TCGAGGGCGAGGGCGAGGGCCGCCCCTACGAGGGCACCCAGACCGCCAAGCTGAAGGTGACCAAGGGTGG
CCCCCTGCCCTTCGCCTGGGACATCCTGTCCCCTCAGTTCATGTACGGCTCCAAGGCCTACGTGAAGCAC
CCCGCCGACATCCCCGACTACTTGAAGCTGTCCTTCCCCGAGGGCTTCAAGTGGGAGCGCGTGATGAACT
TCGAGGACGGCGGCGTGGTGACCGTGACCCAGGACTCCTCCCTGCAGGACGGCGAGTTCATCTACAAGGT
GAAGCTGCGCGGCACCAACTTCCCCTCCGACGGCCCCGTAATGCAGAAGAAGACCATGGGCTGGGAGGCC
TCCTCCGAGCGGATGTACCCCGAGGACGGCGCCCTGAAGGGCGAGATCAAGCAGAGGCTGAAGCTGAAGG
ACGGCGGCCACTACGACGCTGAGGTCAAGACCACCTACAAGGCCAAGAAGCCCGTGCAGCTGCCCGGCGC
CTACAACGTCAACATCAAGTTGGACATCACCTCCCACAACGAGGACTACACCATCGTGGAACAGTACGAA
CGCGCCGAGGGCCGCCACTCCACCGGCGGCATGGACGAGCTGTACAAGTAAACCCAGCTTTCTTGTACAA
AGTGGGAATTCCGATAATCAACCTCTGGATTACAAAATTTGTGAAAGATTGACTGGTATTCTTAACTATG
TTGCTCCTTTTACGCTATGTGGATACGCTGCTTTAATGCCTTTGTATCATGCTATTGCTTCCCGTATGGC
TTTCATTTTCTCCTCCTTGTATAAATCCTGGTTGCTGTCTCTTTATGAGGAGTTGTGGCCCGTTGTCAGG
CAACGTGGCGTGGTGTGCACTGTGTTTGCTGACGCAACCCCCACTGGTTGGGGCATTGCCACCACCTGTC
AGCTCCTTTCCGGGACTTTCGCTTTCCCCCTCCCTATTGCCACGGCGGAACTCATCGCCGCCTGCCTTGC
CCGCTGCTGGACAGGGGCTCGGCTGTTGGGCACTGACAATTCCGTGGTGTTGTCGGGGAAGCTGACGTCC
TTTCCATGGCTGCTCGCCTGTGTTGCCACCTGGATTCTGCGCGGGACGTCCTTCTGCTACGTCCCTTCGG
CCCTCAATCCAGCGGACCTTCCTTCCCGCGGCCTGCTGCCGGCTCTGCGGCCTCTTCCGCGTCTTCGCCT
TCGCCCTCAGACGAGTCGGATCTCCCTTTGGGCCGCCTCCCCGCATCGGGAATTCCTAGAGCTCGCTGAT
CAGCCTCGACTGTGCCTTCTAGTTGCCAGCCATCTGTTGTTTGCCCCTCCCCCGTGCCTTCCTTGACCCT
GGAAGGTGCCACTCCCACTGTCCTTTCCTAATAAAATGAGGAAATTGCATCGCATTGTCTGAGTAGGTGT
CATTCTATTCGGGGGGGTGGGGTGGGGCAGGACAGCAAGGGGGAGGATTGGGAAGAGAATAGCAGGCATG
CTGGGGAGGGCCGCAGGAACCCCTAGTGATGGAGTTGGCCACTCCCTCTCTGCGCGCTCGCTCGCTCACT
GAGGCCGGGCGACCAAAGGTCGCCCGACGCCCGGGCTTTGCCCGGGCGGCCTCAGTGAGCGAGCGAGCGC
GCAGCTGCCTGCAGGGGCGCCTGATGCGGTATTTTCTCCTTACGCATCTGTGCGGTATTTCACACCGCAT
A
[95 nt withheld, positions 4412-4506]
T
[46 nt withheld, positions 4508-4553]
C
[141 nt withheld, positions 4555-4695]
CCTTTGACGTTGGAGTCCACGTTCTTT
[37 nt withheld, positions 4723-4759]
ACTCTATCTCGGGCTATTCTTTTGATTTATAAGGGATTTTGCCGATTTCGGTCTATTGGTTAAAAAATGA
GCTGATTTAACAAAAATTTAACGCGAATTTTAACAAAATATTAACGTTTACAATTTTATGGTGCACTCTC
AGTACAATCTGCTCTGATGCCGCATAGTTAAGCCAGCCCCGACACCCGCCAACACCCGCTGACGCGCCCT
GACGGGCTTGTCTGCTCCCGGCATCCGCTTACAGACAAGCTGTGACCGTCTCCGGGAGCTGCATGTGTCA
GAGGTTTTCACCGTCATCACCGAAACGCGCGAGACGAAAGGGCCTCGTGATACGCCTATTTTTATAGGTT
AATGTCATGATAATAATGGTTTCTTAGACGTCAGGTGGCACTTTTCGGGGAAATGTGCGCGGAACCCCTA
TTTGTTTATTTTTCTAAATACATTCAAATATGTATCCGCTCATGAGACAATAACCCTGATAAATGCTTCA
ATAATATTGAAAAAGGAAGAGTATGAGTATTCAACATTTCCGTGTCGCCCTTATTCCCTTTTTTGCGGCA
TTTTGCCTTCCTGTTTTTGCTCACCCAGAAACGCTGGTGAAAGTAAAAGATGCTGAAGATCAGTTGGGTG
CACGAGTGGGTTACATCGAACTGGATCTCAACAGCGGTAAGATCCTTGAGAGTTTTCGCCCCGAAGAACG
TTTTCCAATGATGAGCACTTTTAAAGTTCTGCTATGTGGCGCGGTATTATCCCGTATTGACGCCGGGCAA
GAGCAACTCGGTCGCCGCATACACTATTCTCAGAATGACTTGGTTGAGTACTCACCAGTCACAGAAAAGC
ATCTTACGGATGGCATGACAGTAAGAGAATTATGCAGTGCTGCCATAACCATGAGTGATAACACTGCGGC
CAACTTACTTCTGACAACGATCGGAGGACCGAAGGAGCTAACCGCTTTTTTGCACAACATGGGGGATCAT
GTAACTCGCCTTGATCGTTGGGAACCGGAGCTGAATGAAGCCATACCAAACGACGAGCGTGACACCACGA
TGCCTGTAGCAATGGCAACAACGTTGCGCAAACTATTAACTGGCGAACTACTTACTCTAGCTTCCCGGCA
ACAATTAATAGACTGGATGGAGGCGGATAAAGTTGCAGGACCACTTCTGCGCTCGGCCCTTCCGGCTGGC
TGGTTTATTGCTGATAAATCTGGAGCCGGTGAGCGTGGAAGCCGCGGTATCATTGCAGCACTGGGGCCAG
ATGGTAAGCCCTCCCGTATCGTAGTTATCTACACGACGGGGAGTCAGGCAACTATGGATGAACGAAATAG
ACAGATCGCTGAGATAGGTGCCTCACTGATTAAGCATTGGTAACTGTCAGACCAAGTTTACTCATATATA
CTTTAGATTGATTTAAAACTTCATTTTTAATTTAAAAGGATCTAGGTGAAGATCCTTTTTGATAATCTCA
TGACCAAAATCCCTTAACGTGAGTTTTCGTTCCACTGAGCGTCAGACCCCGTAGAAAAGATCAAAGGATC
TTCTTGAGATCCTTTTTTTCTGCGCGTAATCTGCTGCTTGCAAACAAAAAAACCACCGCTACCAGCGGTG
GTTTGTTTGCCGGATCAAGAGCTACCAACTCTTTTTCCGAAGGTAACTGGCTTCAGCAGAGCGCAGATAC
CAAATACTGTTCTTCTAGTGTAGCCGTAGTTAGGCCACCACTTCAAGAACTCTGTAGCACCGCCTACATA
CCTCGCTCTGCTAATCCTGTTACCAGTGGCTGCTGCCAGTGGCGATAAGTCGTGTCTTACCGGGTTGGAC
TCAAGACGATAGTTACCGGATAAGGCGCAGCGGTCGGGCTGAACGGGGGGTTCGTGCACACAGCCCAGCT
TGGAGCGAACGACCTACACCGAACTGAGATACCTACAGCGTGAGCTATGAGAAAGCGCCACGCTTCCCGA
AGGGAGAAAGGCGGACAGGTATCCGGTAAGCGGCAGGGTCGGAACAGGAGAGCGCACGAGGGAGCTTCCA
GGGGGAAACGCCTGGTATCTTTATAGTCCTGTCGGGTTTCGCCACCTCTGACTTGAGCGTCGATTTTTGT
GATGCTCGTCAGGGGGGCGGAGCCTATGGAAAAACGCCAGCAACGCGGCCTTTTTACGGTTCCTGGCCTT
TTGCTGGCCTTTTGCTCACATGT
Features (pLannotate 1.2.2; 20 found; start..end, strand, type, name):
      1..141     -  repeat_region  AAV2 ITR: inverted terminal repeat of adeno-associated virus serotype 2 inverted
    148..168     +  protein_bind   attB4: mutant version of attB; core recombination site for the Gateway® BP reaction BP Clonase™
    180..1468    +  promoter       CaMKII promoter: promoter for the mouse calcium/calmodulin-dependent kinase II α subunit
   1476..1507    -  misc_feature   MCS (fragment): pBluescript multiple cloning site
   1506..1526    +  protein_bind   attB1: mutant version of attB; core recombination site for the Gateway® BP reaction BP Clonase™
   1539..1604    +  CDS            3xFLAG: three tandem FLAG® epitope tags, followed by an enterokinase cleavage site
   1611..2567    +  CDS            TurboID: mutant of the E. coli biotin ligase BioID engineered for improved catalytic efficiency (Branon et al., 2018)
   2577..2630    +  CDS            T2A: 2A peptide from Thosea asigna virus capsid protein Eukaryotic ribosomes fail to insert a peptide bond between the Gly and Pro residues, yielding separate polypeptides.
   2631..3338    +  CDS            mCherry: mCherry is a basic (constitutively fluorescent) red fluorescent protein published in 2004, derived from Discosoma sp.. It is reported to be a very rapidly-maturing monomer with low acid sensitivity.
   3345..3365    -  protein_bind   attB2: mutant version of attB; core recombination site for the Gateway® BP reaction BP Clonase™
   3376..3964    +  misc_feature   WPRE: woodchuck hepatitis virus posttranscriptional regulatory element
   4000..4111    +  polyA_signal   bGH poly(A) signal: bovine growth hormone polyadenylation signal
   4215..4355    +  repeat_region  AAV2 ITR: inverted terminal repeat of adeno-associated virus serotype 2 inverted
   4360..4411    -  misc_feature   bom (fragment): basis of mobility region from pBR322
   4430..4885    +  rep_origin     f1 ori (sequence partly withheld): f1 bacteriophage origin of replication; arrow indicates direction of (+) strand synthesis
   4886..4935    -  misc_feature   bom (fragment): basis of mobility region from pBR322
   5037..5072    -  CDS            rop (fragment): Rop protein, which maintains plasmids at low copy number; rop
   5167..5271    +  promoter       AmpR promoter: bla
   5272..6132    +  CDS            AmpR: β-lactamase; bla; confers resistance to ampicillin, carbenicillin, and related antibiotics
   6303..6891    +  rep_origin     ori: high-copy-number ColE1/pMB1/pBR322/pUC origin of replication
