[The description below was written by a language model from this plasmid's Addgene catalogue record and pLannotate feature annotations shown in this document.]
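Description:
AAV-CaMKII-TurboID is an adeno-associated virus transfer plasmid built on a commercial pAAV[Exp] backbone by gene synthesis, intended for mammalian expression after packaging into recombinant AAV. In bacteria it is maintained as a high-copy plasmid through a ColE1/pUC-type origin and selected with ampicillin via the β-lactamase gene. An f1 phage origin is also present in the backbone. The sequenced record is about 7 kb, and the region to be packaged is bounded by two AAV2 inverted terminal repeats, which serve as the cis signals for genome replication and encapsidation.

Between the ITRs sits a single expression cassette driven by a short form of the mouse CaMKIIα promoter. The open reading frame begins with a 3xFLAG epitope fused to the N terminus of TurboID, an engineered E. coli biotin ligase variant with high catalytic efficiency used for proximity-dependent biotinylation. A T2A peptide then links it to mCherry. Ribosomal skipping at T2A yields FLAG-TurboID and the red fluorescent reporter as separate polypeptides from one transcript, so mCherry marks transduced cells without being attached to the ligase. A WPRE downstream of the coding region enhances transcript stability and expression, and a bovine growth hormone polyadenylation signal terminates the message. The attB4, attB1 and attB2 sites flanking the promoter and coding segments are remnants of Gateway-style modular assembly.

According to the record and its associated publication title, the construct is used for AAV-mediated proximity labeling in mouse brain. TurboID expressed from the CaMKIIα promoter biotinylates proteins in the targeted cell population for cell-type-specific proteome profiling, with the FLAG tag and mCherry available to verify expression.
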