Addgene plasmid #227178: AAV-CaMKII-TurboID
Purpose: Co-expression of FLAG-tagged TurboID and T2A-mCherry under the CaMKIIα short promoter by AAV vector
Depositing lab: Junmin Peng. Depositing organization: St. Jude Children's Research Hospital. Publication: Deep Single-Cell-Type Proteome Profiling of Mouse Brain by Nonsurgical AAV-Mediated Proximity Labeling. Sun X, Sun H, Han X, Chen PC, Jiao Y, Wu Z, Zhang X, Wang Z, Niu M, Yu K, Liu D, Dey KK, Mancieri A, Fu Y, Cho JH, Li Y, Poudel S, Branon TC, Ting AY, Peng J. Anal Chem. 2022 Apr 5;94(13):5325-5334. doi: 10.1021/acs.analchem.1c05212. Epub 2022 Mar 22. PubMed 35315655.
Backbone
  Vector backbone: pAAV[Exp]
  Backbone manufacturer: Vector Builder
  Vector type: Mammalian Expression, AAV
Growth in bacteria
  Bacterial resistance: Ampicillin, 100 μg/mL
  Growth temperature: 37°C
  Growth strain: NEB Stable
  Copy number: High Copy
Gene/Insert
  Gene/Insert name: TurboID
  Promoter: CaMKIIa_short
  Tag / fusion protein: FLAG (N terminal on insert); T2A-mCherry (C terminal on insert)
  Cloning method: Gene Synthesis
  Sequencing primers: 5′ n/a
Terms and licenses: Academic/Nonprofit Terms; Industry Terms: Not Available to Industry
How to cite: AAV-CaMKII-TurboID was a gift from Junmin Peng (Addgene plasmid # 227178 ; http://n2t.net/addgene:227178 ; RRID:Addgene_227178)
